Addgene plasmid #109006: pLG1-puro-sgATL1-2
Purpose: CRISPRi knockdown of targeted gene (to be used with Addgene #102244 or other dCas9-KRAB constructs)
Depositing lab: Jacob Corn. Depositing organization: University of California, Berkeley. Publication: Atlastins remodel the endoplasmic reticulum for selective autophagy. Liang JR, Lingeman E, Ahmed S, Corn JE. J Cell Biol. 2018 Aug 24. pii: jcb.201804185. doi: 10.1083/jcb.201804185. PubMed 30143524.
Backbone
  Vector backbone: pCRISPRia-v2
  Backbone manufacturer: Jonathan Weissman, Addgene #84836
  Backbone size w/o insert (bp): 8200
  Vector type: Mammalian Expression, Lentiviral
  Selectable markers: Puromycin ; BFP
Growth in bacteria
  Bacterial resistance: Ampicillin, 100 μg/mL
  Growth temperature: 37°C
  Growth strain: NEB Stable
  Copy number: High Copy
Gene/Insert
  Gene/Insert name: ATL1-sgRNA #2
  gRNA/shRNA sequence: GGCGCTCGCTGCCTTCTCCG
  Species: H. sapiens (human)
  Entrez Gene: ATL1 (a.k.a. AD-FSP, FSP1, GBP3, HSN1D, SPG3, SPG3A, atlastin1)
  Promoter: mU6 promoter
  Cloning method: Restriction Enzyme; 5′ cloning site BstX1 (not destroyed); 3′ cloning site BlpI (not destroyed)
  Sequencing primers: 5′ gcgccaattctgcagacaaa; 3′ CCTTCTCTAGGCACCGGTTC
Terms and licenses: Academic/Nonprofit Terms; Industry Terms: Not Available to Industry
How to cite: pLG1-puro-sgATL1-2 was a gift from Jacob Corn (Addgene plasmid # 109006 ; http://n2t.net/addgene:109006 ; RRID:Addgene_109006)
