[The description below was written by a language model from this plasmid's Addgene catalogue record and pLannotate feature annotations shown in this document.]
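Description:
pLG1-puro-sgATL1-2 is a lentiviral single-guide RNA expression plasmid built on the pCRISPRia-v2 backbone and intended for CRISPRi knockdown of human ATL1 (atlastin-1, also known as SPG3A). It carries the second of a set of ATL1-targeting guides, cloned between retained BstXI and BlpI sites and, according to the catalogue entry, transcribed from a mouse U6 promoter. The annotated feature table does not call the U6 promoter itself, but it does detect a fragment of the S. pyogenes tracrRNA-derived scaffold immediately downstream of the expected guide position. The plasmid encodes no Cas protein, so it must be paired with a separately delivered dCas9-KRAB construct, which the guide recruits to the ATL1 promoter region to repress transcription.

The transfer cassette has a CMV enhancer/promoter driving a truncated HIV-1 5' LTR, followed by the Ψ packaging signal with a gag fragment, the RRE for Rev-dependent export of the viral genome, and the cPPT/CTS. It ends with a WPRE that boosts transcript stability and a truncated 3' LTR. Downstream of the guide cassette, an EF-1α promoter drives puromycin N-acetyltransferase and then TagBFP, so transduced mammalian cells can be selected with the drug or tracked and sorted by blue fluorescence. How the two coding sequences are linked is not annotated. Two loxP sites flank the region spanning the guide scaffold and the marker cassette, which would in principle permit Cre-mediated excision. In bacteria the plasmid replicates from a high-copy ColE1/pUC-type origin under ampicillin selection. It was deposited with a study of how atlastins remodel the endoplasmic reticulum during selective autophagy.
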