Features (pLannotate 1.2.2; 23 found; start..end, strand, type, name):
      1..380     +  enhancer       CMV enhancer: human cytomegalovirus immediate early enhancer
    381..580     +  promoter       CMV promoter: human cytomegalovirus (CMV) immediate early promoter
    598..778     +  LTR            5' LTR (truncated): truncated 5' long terminal repeat (LTR) from HIV-1
    825..950     +  misc_feature   HIV-1 Ψ: packaging signal of human immunodeficiency virus type 1
    934..1272    +  CDS            HIV-1 gag (fragment): gag protein from human immunodeficiency virus 1; gag
   1447..1680    +  misc_feature   RRE: The Rev response element (RRE) of HIV-1 allows for Rev-dependent mRNA export from the nucleus to the cytoplasm.
   2057..2157    +  CDS            Rev (fragment): human immunodeficiency virus 1 (HIV-1) Rev protein; rev; enhances nuclear export of unspliced and incompletely spliced viral mRNAs
   2207..2324    +  misc_feature   cPPT/CTS: central polypurine tract and central termination sequence of HIV-1
   2585..2618    +  protein_bind   loxP: Cre-mediated recombination occurs in the 8-bp core sequence (GCATACAT). Cre recombinase
   2743..2810    +  misc_RNA       tracrRNA (fragment): trans-activating CRISPR RNA for the Streptococcus pyogenes CRISPR/Cas9 system
   2883..4054    +  promoter       EF-1α promoter: strong constitutive promoter for human elongation factor EF-1α
   4066..4662    +  CDS            PuroR: puromycin N-acetyltransferase; pac from Streptomyces alboniger; confers resistance to puromycin
   4738..5436    +  CDS            TagBFP: monomeric blue fluorescent protein mammalian codon-optimized
   5456..5489    +  protein_bind   loxP: Cre-mediated recombination occurs in the 8-bp core sequence (GCATACAT). Cre recombinase
   5522..5545    +  misc_feature   MCS (fragment): pBluescript multiple cloning site
   5545..6133    +  misc_feature   WPRE: woodchuck hepatitis virus posttranscriptional regulatory element
   6134..6153    +  misc_feature   MCS (fragment): pBluescript multiple cloning site
   6155..6655    +  CDS            nef (fragment): NEF_HV1LA - Experimental evidence at protein level: Swiss-Prot protein existence level 1. Extracellular Nef protein targets CD4(+) T-lymphocytes for apoptosis by interacting with CXCR4 surface receptors. From Human immunodeficiency virus type 1 group M subtype B (isolate Lai) (HIV-1).
   6662..6842    +  LTR            5' LTR (truncated): truncated 5' long terminal repeat (LTR) from HIV-1
   6904..7492    -  rep_origin     ori: high-copy-number ColE1/pMB1/pBR322/pUC origin of replication
   7663..8523    -  CDS            AmpR: β-lactamase; bla; confers resistance to ampicillin, carbenicillin, and related antibiotics
   8524..8628    -  promoter       AmpR promoter: bla
   8687..8739    -  misc_feature   bom (fragment): basis of mobility region from pBR322
>Addgene plasmid #109006 | pLG1-puro-sgATL1-2 | addgene full sequence | sequence record 213375 | Addgene NGS Result
GACATTGATTATTGACTAGTTATTAATAGTAATCAATTACGGGGTCATTAGTTCATAGCCCATATATGGA
GTTCCGCGTTACATAACTTACGGTAAATGGCCCGCCTGGCTGACCGCCCAACGACCCCCGCCCATTGACG
TCAATAATGACGTATGTTCCCATAGTAACGCCAATAGGGACTTTCCATTGACGTCAATGGGTGGAGTATT
TACGGTAAACTGCCCACTTGGCAGTACATCAAGTGTATCATATGCCAAGTACGCCCCCTATTGACGTCAA
TGACGGTAAATGGCCCGCCTGGCATTATGCCCAGTACATGACCTTATGGGACTTTCCTACTTGGCAGTAC
ATCTACGTATTAGTCATCGCTATTACCATGGTGATGCGGTTTTGGCAGTACATCAATGGGCGTGGATAGC
GGTTTGACTCACGGGGATTTCCAAGTCTCCACCCCATTGACGTCAATGGGAGTTTGTTTTGGCACCAAAA
TCAACGGGACTTTCCAAAATGTCGTAACAACTCCGCCCCATTGACGCAAATGGGCGGTAGGCGTGTACGG
TGGGAGGTCTATATAAGCAGCGCGTTTTGCCTGTACTGGGTCTCTCTGGTTAGACCAGATCTGAGCCTGG
GAGCTCTCTGGCTAACTAGGGAACCCACTGCTTAAGCCTCAATAAAGCTTGCCTTGAGTGCTTCAAGTAG
TGTGTGCCCGTCTGTTGTGTGACTCTGGTAACTAGAGATCCCTCAGACCCTTTTAGTCAGTGTGGAAAAT
CTCTAGCAGTGGCGCCCGAACAGGGACTTGAAAGCGAAAGGGAAACCAGAGGAGCTCTCTCGACGCAGGA
CTCGGCTTGCTGAAGCGCGCACGGCAAGAGGCGAGGGGCGGCGACTGGTGAGTACGCCAAAAATTTTGAC
TAGCGGAGGCTAGAAGGAGAGAGATGGGTGCGAGAGCGTCAGTATTAAGCGGGGGAGAATTAGATCGCGA
TGGGAAAAAATTCGGTTAAGGCCAGGGGGAAAGAAAAAATATAAATTAAAACATATAGTATGGGCAAGCA
GGGAGCTAGAACGATTCGCAGTTAATCCTGGCCTGTTAGAAACATCAGAAGGCTGTAGACAAATACTGGG
ACAGCTACAACCATCCCTTCAGACAGGATCAGAAGAACTTAGATCATTATATAATACAGTAGCAACCCTC
TATTGTGTGCATCAAAGGATAGAGATAAAAGACACCAAGGAAGCTTTAGACAAGATAGAGGAAGAGCAAA
ACAAAAGTAAGACCACCGCACAGCAAGCGGCCGGCCGCTGATCTTCAGACCTGGAGGAGGAGATATGAGG
GACAATTGGAGAAGTGAATTATATAAATATAAAGTAGTAAAAATTGAACCATTAGGAGTAGCACCCACCA
AGGCAAAGAGAAGAGTGGTGCAGAGAGAAAAAAGAGCAGTGGGAATAGGAGCTTTGTTCCTTGGGTTCTT
GGGAGCAGCAGGAAGCACTATGGGCGCAGCGTCAATGACGCTGACGGTACAGGCCAGACAATTATTGTCT
GGTATAGTGCAGCAGCAGAACAATTTGCTGAGGGCTATTGAGGCGCAACAGCATCTGTTGCAACTCACAG
TCTGGGGCATCAAGCAGCTCCAGGCAAGAATCCTGGCTGTGGAAAGATACCTAAAGGATCAACAGCTCCT
GGGGATTTGGGGTTGCTCTGGAAAACTCATTTGCACCACTGCTGTGCCTTGGAATGCTAGTTGGAGTAAT
AAATCTCTGGAACAGATTTGGAATCACACGACCTGGATGGAGTGGGACAGAGAAATTAACAATTACACAA
GCTTAATACACTCCTTAATTGAAGAATCGCAAAACCAGCAAGAAAAGAATGAACAAGAATTATTGGAATT
AGATAAATGGGCAAGTTTGTGGAATTGGTTTAACATAACAAATTGGCTGTGGTATATAAAATTATTCATA
ATGATAGTAGGAGGCTTGGTAGGTTTAAGAATAGTTTTTGCTGTACTTTCTATAGTGAATAGAGTTAGGC
AGGGATATTCACCATTATCGTTTCAGACCCACCTCCCAACCCCGAGGGGACCCGACAGGCCCGAAGGAAT
AGAAGAAGAAGGTGGAGAGAGAGACAGAGACAGATCCATTCGATTAGTGAACGGATCGGCACTGCGTGCG
CCAATTCTGCAGACAAATGGCAGTATTCATCCACAATTTTAAAAGAAAAGGGGGGATTGGGGGGTACAGT
GCAGGGGAAAGAATAGTAGACATAATAGCAACAGACATACAAACTAAAGAATTACAAAAACAAATTACAA
AAATTCAAAATTTTCGGGTTTATTACAGGGACAGCAGAGATCCAGTTTGGTTAGTACCGGGCCCGCCCTG
CAGGTCTAGAGATCCGACGCGCCATCTCTAGGCCCGCGCCGGCCCCCTCGCACGGACTTGTGGGAGAAGC
TCGGCTACTCCCCTGCCCCGGTTAATTTGCATATAATATTTCCTAGTAACTATAGAGGCTTAATGTGCGA
TAAAAGACAGATAATCTGTTCTTTTTAATACTAGCTACATTTTACATGATAGGCTTGGATTTCTATAACT
TCGTATAGCATACATTATACGAAGTTATAAACAGCACAAAAGGAAACTCACCCTAACTGTAAAGTAATTG
TGTGTTTTGAGACTATAAGTATCCCTTGGAGAACCACCTTGTTGGGCGCTCGCTGCCTTCTCCGGTTTAA
GAGCTAAGCTGGAAACAGCATAGCAAGTTTAAATAAGGCTAGTCCGTTATCAACTTGAAAAAGTGGCACC
GAGTCGGTGCTTTTTTTCTCGAGTACTAGGATCCATTAGGCGGCCGCCCTGCAGGGTGGATAACCGTATT
ACCGCCATGCATGTGCCCGTCAGTGGGCAGAGCGCACATCGCCCACAGTCCCCGAGAAGTTGGGGGGAGG
GGTCGGCAATTGAACCGGTGCCTAGAGAAGGTGGCGCGGGGTAAACTGGGAAAGTGATGTCGTGTACTGG
CTCCGCCTTTTTCCCGAGGGTGGGGGAGAACCGTATATAAGTGCAGTAGTCGCCGTGAACGTTCTTTTTC
GCAACGGGTTTGCCGCCAGAACACAGGTAAGTGCCGTGTGTGGTTCCCGCGGGCCTGGCCTCTTTACGGG
TTATGGCCCTTGCGTGCCTTGAATTACTTCCACCTGGCTGCAGTACGTGATTCTTGATCCCGAGCTTCGG
GTTGGAAGTGGGTGGGAGAGTTCGAGGCCTTGCGCTTAAGGAGCCCCTTCGCCTCGTGCTTGAGTTGAGG
CCTGGCCTGGGCGCTGGGGCCGCCGCGTGCGAATCTGGTGGCACCTTCGCGCCTGTCTCGCTGCTTTCGA
TAAGTCTCTAGCCATTTAAAATTTTTGATGACCTGCTGCGACGCTTTTTTTCTGGCAAGATAGTCTTGTA
AATGCGGGCCAAGATCTGCACACTGGTATTTCGGTTTTTGGGGCCGCGGGCGGCGACGGGGCCCGTGCGT
CCCAGCGCACATGTTCGGCGAGGCGGGGCCTGCGAGCGCGGCCACCGAGAATCGGACGGGGGTAGTCTCA
AGCTGGCCGGCCTGCTCTGGTGCCTGGCCTCGCGCCGCCGTGTATCGCCCCGCCCTGGGCGGCAAGGCTG
GCCCGGTCGGCACCAGTTGCGTGAGCGGAAAGATGGCCGCTTCCCGGCCCTGCTGCAGGGAGCTCAAAAT
GGAGGACGCGGCGCTCGGGAGAGCGGGCGGGTGAGTCACCCACACAAAGGAAAAGGGCCTTTCCGTCCTC
AGCCGTCGCTTCATGTGACTCCACGGAGTACCGGGCGCCGTCCAGGCACCTCGATTAGTTCTCGCGCTTT
TGGAGTACGTCGTCTTTAGGTTGGGGGGAGGGGTTTTATGCGATGGAGTTTCCCCACACTGAGTGGGTGG
AGACTGAAGTTAGGCCAGCTTGGCACTTGATGTAATTCTCCTTGGAATTTGCCCTTTTTGAGTTTGGATC
TTGGTTCATTCTCAAGCCTCAGACAGTGGTTCAAAGTTTTTTTCTTCCATTTCAGGTGTCGTGAGCTAGC
CCACCATGACCGAGTACAAGCCCACGGTGCGCCTCGCCACCCGCGACGACGTCCCCCGGGCCGTACGCAC
CCTCGCCGCCGCGTTCGCCGACTACCCCGCCACGCGCCACACCGTCGACCCGGACCGCCACATCGAGCGG
GTCACCGAGCTGCAAGAACTCTTCCTCACGCGCGTCGGGCTCGACATCGGCAAGGTGTGGGTCGCGGACG
ACGGCGCCGCGGTGGCGGTCTGGACCACGCCGGAGAGCGTCGAAGCGGGGGCGGTGTTCGCCGAGATCGG
CCCGCGCATGGCCGAGTTGAGCGGTTCCCGGCTGGCCGCGCAGCAACAGATGGAAGGCCTCCTGGCGCCG
CACCGGCCCAAGGAGCCCGCGTGGTTCCTGGCCACCGTCGGCGTCTCGCCCGACCACCAGGGCAAGGGTC
TGGGCAGCGCCGTCGTGCTCCCCGGAGTGGAGGCGGCCGAGCGCGCCGGGGTGCCCGCCTTCCTGGAGAC
CTCCGCGCCCCGCAACCTCCCCTTCTACGAGCGGCTCGGCTTCACCGTCACCGCCGACGTCGAGGTGCCC
GAAGGACCGCGCACCTGGTGCATGACCCGCAAGCCCGGTGCCGGATCGGGAGAGGGCAGAGGAAGTCTGC
TAACATGCGGTGACGTCGAGGAGAATCCTGGCCCACCGGTCGCCACCAGCGAGCTGATTAAGGAGAACAT
GCACATGAAGCTGTACATGGAGGGCACCGTGGACAACCATCACTTCAAGTGCACATCCGAGGGCGAAGGC
AAGCCCTACGAGGGCACCCAGACCATGAGAATCAAGGTGGTCGAGGGCGGCCCTCTCCCCTTCGCCTTCG
ACATCCTGGCTACTAGCTTCCTCTACGGCAGCAAGACCTTCATCAACCACACCCAGGGCATCCCCGACTT
CTTCAAGCAGTCCTTCCCTGAGGGCTTCACATGGGAGAGAGTCACCACATACGAAGACGGGGGCGTGCTG
ACCGCTACCCAGGACACCAGCCTCCAGGACGGCTGCCTCATCTACAACGTCAAGATCAGAGGGGTGAACT
TCACATCCAACGGCCCTGTGATGCAGAAGAAAACACTCGGCTGGGAGGCCTTCACCGAGACGCTGTACCC
CGCTGACGGCGGCCTGGAAGGCAGAAACGACATGGCCCTGAAGCTCGTGGGCGGGAGCCATCTGATCGCA
AACATCAAGACCACATATAGATCCAAGAAACCCGCTAAGAACCTCAAGATGCCTGGCGTCTACTATGTGG
ACTACAGACTGGAAAGAATCAAGGAGGCCAACAACGAGACCTACGTCGAGCAGCACGAGGTGGCAGTGGC
CAGATACTGCGACCTCCCTAGCAAACTGGGGCACAAGCTTAATTAAGAATTCGTCGAGGGACCTAATAAC
TTCGTATAGCATACATTATACGAAGTTATACATGTTTAAGGGTTCCGGTTCCACTAGGTACAATTCGATA
TCAAGCTTATCGATAATCAACCTCTGGATTACAAAATTTGTGAAAGATTGACTGGTATTCTTAACTATGT
TGCTCCTTTTACGCTATGTGGATACGCTGCTTTAATGCCTTTGTATCATGCTATTGCTTCCCGTATGGCT
TTCATTTTCTCCTCCTTGTATAAATCCTGGTTGCTGTCTCTTTATGAGGAGTTGTGGCCCGTTGTCAGGC
AACGTGGCGTGGTGTGCACTGTGTTTGCTGACGCAACCCCCACTGGTTGGGGCATTGCCACCACCTGTCA
GCTCCTTTCCGGGACTTTCGCTTTCCCCCTCCCTATTGCCACGGCGGAACTCATCGCCGCCTGCCTTGCC
CGCTGCTGGACAGGGGCTCGGCTGTTGGGCACTGACAATTCCGTGGTGTTGTCGGGGAAATCATCGTCCT
TTCCTTGGCTGCTCGCCTGTGTTGCCACCTGGATTCTGCGCGGGACGTCCTTCTGCTACGTCCCTTCGGC
CCTCAATCCAGCGGACCTTCCTTCCCGCGGCCTGCTGCCGGCTCTGCGGCCTCTTCCGCGTCTTCGCCTT
CGCCCTCAGACGAGTCGGATCTCCCTTTGGGCCGCCTCCCCGCATCGATACCGTCGACCTCGATCGAGAC
CTAGAAAAACATGGAGCAATCACAAGTAGCAATACAGCAGCTACCAATGCTGATTGTGCCTGGCTAGAAG
CACAAGAGGAGGAGGAGGTGGGTTTTCCAGTCACACCTCAGGTACCTTTAAGACCAATGACTTACAAGGC
AGCTGTAGATCTTAGCCACTTTTTAAAAGAAAAGGGGGGACTGGAAGGGCTAATTCACTCCCAACGAAGA
CAAGATATCCTTGATCTGTGGATCTACCACACACAAGGCTACTTCCCTGATTGGCAGAACTACACACCAG
GGCCAGGGATCAGATATCCACTGACCTTTGGATGGTGCTACAAGCTAGTACCAGTTGAGCAAGAGAAGGT
AGAAGAAGCCAATGAAGGAGAGAACACCCGCTTGTTACACCCTGTGAGCCTGCATGGGATGGATGACCCG
GAGAGAGAAGTATTAGAGTGGAGGTTTGACAGCCGCCTAGCATTTCATCACATGGCCCGAGAGCTGCATC
CGGACTGTACTGGGTCTCTCTGGTTAGACCAGATCTGAGCCTGGGAGCTCTCTGGCTAACTAGGGAACCC
ACTGCTTAAGCCTCAATAAAGCTTGCCTTGAGTGCTTCAAGTAGTGTGTGCCCGTCTGTTGTGTGACTCT
GGTAACTAGAGATCCCTCAGACCCTTTTAGTCAGTGTGGAAAATCTCTAGCAGCATGTGAGCAAAAGGCC
AGCAAAAGGCCAGGAACCGTAAAAAGGCCGCGTTGCTGGCGTTTTTCCATAGGCTCCGCCCCCCTGACGA
GCATCACAAAAATCGACGCTCAAGTCAGAGGTGGCGAAACCCGACAGGACTATAAAGATACCAGGCGTTT
CCCCCTGGAAGCTCCCTCGTGCGCTCTCCTGTTCCGACCCTGCCGCTTACCGGATACCTGTCCGCCTTTC
TCCCTTCGGGAAGCGTGGCGCTTTCTCATAGCTCACGCTGTAGGTATCTCAGTTCGGTGTAGGTCGTTCG
CTCCAAGCTGGGCTGTGTGCACGAACCCCCCGTTCAGCCCGACCGCTGCGCCTTATCCGGTAACTATCGT
CTTGAGTCCAACCCGGTAAGACACGACTTATCGCCACTGGCAGCAGCCACTGGTAACAGGATTAGCAGAG
CGAGGTATGTAGGCGGTGCTACAGAGTTCTTGAAGTGGTGGCCTAACTACGGCTACACTAGAAGAACAGT
ATTTGGTATCTGCGCTCTGCTGAAGCCAGTTACCTTCGGAAAAAGAGTTGGTAGCTCTTGATCCGGCAAA
CAAACCACCGCTGGTAGCGGTGGTTTTTTTGTTTGCAAGCAGCAGATTACGCGCAGAAAAAAAGGATCTC
AAGAAGATCCTTTGATCTTTTCTACGGGGTCTGACGCTCAGTGGAACGAAAACTCACGTTAAGGGATTTT
GGTCATGAGATTATCAAAAAGGATCTTCACCTAGATCCTTTTAAATTAAAAATGAAGTTTTAAATCAATC
TAAAGTATATATGAGTAAACTTGGTCTGACAGTTACCAATGCTTAATCAGTGAGGCACCTATCTCAGCGA
TCTGTCTATTTCGTTCATCCATAGTTGCCTGACTCCCCGTCGTGTAGATAACTACGATACGGGAGGGCTT
ACCATCTGGCCCCAGTGCTGCAATGATACCGCGAGACCCACGCTCACCGGCTCCAGATTTATCAGCAATA
AACCAGCCAGCCGGAAGGGCCGAGCGCAGAAGTGGTCCTGCAACTTTATCCGCCTCCATCCAGTCTATTA
ATTGTTGCCGGGAAGCTAGAGTAAGTAGTTCGCCAGTTAATAGTTTGCGCAACGTTGTTGCCATTGCTAC
AGGCATCGTGGTGTCACGCTCGTCGTTTGGTATGGCTTCATTCAGCTCCGGTTCCCAACGATCAAGGCGA
GTTACATGATCCCCCATGTTGTGCAAAAAAGCGGTTAGCTCCTTCGGTCCTCCGATCGTTGTCAGAAGTA
AGTTGGCCGCAGTGTTATCACTCATGGTTATGGCAGCACTGCATAATTCTCTTACTGTCATGCCATCCGT
AAGATGCTTTTCTGTGACTGGTGAGTACTCAACCAAGTCATTCTGAGAATAGTGTATGCGGCGACCGAGT
TGCTCTTGCCCGGCGTCAATACGGGATAATACCGCGCCACATAGCAGAACTTTAAAAGTGCTCATCATTG
GAAAACGTTCTTCGGGGCGAAAACTCTCAAGGATCTTACCGCTGTTGAGATCCAGTTCGATGTAACCCAC
TCGTGCACCCAACTGATCTTCAGCATCTTTTACTTTCACCAGCGTTTCTGGGTGAGCAAAAACAGGAAGG
CAAAATGCCGCAAAAAAGGGAATAAGGGCGACACGGAAATGTTGAATACTCATACTCTTCCTTTTTCAAT
ATTATTGAAGCATTTATCAGGGTTATTGTCTCATGAGCGGATACATATTTGAATGTATTTAGAAAAATAA
ACAAATAGGGGTTCCGCGCACATTTCCCCGAAAAGTGCCACCTGACGTCGACGGATCGGGAGATCTCCCG
ATCCCCTATGGTGCACTCTCAGTACAATCTGCTCTGATGCCGCATAGTTAAGCCAGTATCTGCTCCCTGC
TTGTGTGTTGGAGGTCGCTGAGTAGTGCGCGAGCAAAATTTAAGCTACAACAAGGCAAGGCTTGACCGAC
AATTGCATGAAGAATCTGCTTAGGGTTAGGCGTTTTGCGCTGCTTCGCGATGTACGGGCCAGATATACGC
GTT
